Addgene plasmid #31102: FR_HNF1B_P328L329del
Depositing lab: Gerhart Ryffel. Depositing organization: Universitaetsklinikum Essen. Publication: Pattern of genes influenced by conditional expression of the transcription factors HNF6, HNF4alpha and HNF1beta in a pancreatic beta-cell line. Thomas H, Senkel S, Erdmann S, Arndt T, Turan G, Klein-Hitpass L, Ryffel GU. Nucleic Acids Res. 2004 . 32(19):e150. 10.1093/nar/gnh144 PubMed 15520459.
Backbone
  Vector backbone: pcDNA5/FRT/TO
  Backbone manufacturer: Invitrogen
  Backbone size w/o insert (bp): 5150
  Vector type: Mammalian Expression ; Flp/FRT
  Selectable markers: Hygromycin
Growth in bacteria
  Bacterial resistance: Ampicillin, 100 μg/mL
  Growth temperature: 37°C
  Growth strain: DH5alpha
  Copy number: High Copy
Gene/Insert
  Gene/Insert name: HNF1B
  Species: H. sapiens (human)
  Insert size (bp): 1900
  Mutation: mutation P328L329delCCTCT
  GenBank ID: NM_001165923
  Entrez Gene: HNF1B (a.k.a. ADTKD3, FJHN, HNF-1-beta, HNF-1B, HNF1beta, HNF2, HPC11, LF-B3, LFB3, MODY5, RCAD, T2D, TCF-2, TCF2, VHNF1)
  Tag / fusion protein: myc (N terminal on insert)
  Cloning method: Restriction Enzyme; 5′ cloning site BamHI (not destroyed); 3′ cloning site NotI (not destroyed)
  Sequencing primers: 5′ na
Terms and licenses: Academic/Nonprofit Terms; Industry Terms: Not Available to Industry
Depositor comments: for Flp mediated site directed integration, tetracycline inducibilty
How to cite: FR_HNF1B_P328L329del was a gift from Gerhart Ryffel (Addgene plasmid # 31102 ; http://n2t.net/addgene:31102 ; RRID:Addgene_31102)
