[The description below was written by a language model from this plasmid's Addgene catalogue record and pLannotate feature annotations shown in this document.]
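Description:
FR_HNF1B_P328L329del is a mammalian expression plasmid built on the pcDNA5/FRT/TO backbone, designed for Flp-mediated, site-directed integration into a host cell genome and tetracycline-inducible expression of a mutant form of the human transcription factor HNF1B. In bacteria it is maintained as a high-copy plasmid through a ColE1/pUC-type origin and selected with ampicillin via the β-lactamase gene. The annotated 7.2 kb sequence also carries a partial f1 origin and small lac-region remnants from the backbone.

The expression cassette uses the CMV immediate-early enhancer and promoter followed by short tet operator-like elements. These allow a Tet repressor supplied by the host cell line to silence transcription until tetracycline is added. Downstream, between BamHI and NotI cloning sites, lies the HNF1B coding sequence fused at its N terminus to a myc tag, which the feature table detects as six tandem Myc epitope repeats, and the cassette ends in the bovine growth hormone polyadenylation signal. The insert carries the P328L329delCCTCT mutation, a five-nucleotide deletion. Consistent with a disrupted reading frame at that point, HNF1B is annotated as two overlapping fragments rather than one continuous match.

An FRT site sits directly upstream of a hygromycin resistance gene with an SV40 poly(A) signal but no annotated promoter of its own. In this system, Flp recombination into a genomic FRT site places the gene behind a resident promoter, so hygromycin resistance reports correct integration. The associated publication used such constructs for conditional expression of transcription factors in a pancreatic beta-cell line to identify the genes they influence.
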