Features (pLannotate 1.2.2; 29 found; start..end, strand, type, name):
     28..80      -  misc_feature   bom (fragment): basis of mobility region from pBR322
    235..614     +  enhancer       CMV enhancer: human cytomegalovirus immediate early enhancer
    615..818     +  promoter       CMV promoter: human cytomegalovirus (CMV) immediate early promoter
    820..839     +  promoter       PLtetO-1 promoter (fragment): modified phage lambda PL promoter with tet operator sites (Lutz and Bujard, 1997)
    841..860     +  promoter       PLtetO-1 promoter (fragment): modified phage lambda PL promoter with tet operator sites (Lutz and Bujard, 1997)
    868..901     +  promoter       TRE3GV promoter (fragment): 3rd-generation Tet-responsive promoter that can be activated by binding of Tet-On® 3G, optimized for retroviral and lentiviral vectors
    996..1012    -  misc_feature   MCS (fragment): pBluescript multiple cloning site
   1031..1060    +  CDS            Myc: Myc (human c-Myc proto-oncogene) epitope tag
   1070..1099    +  CDS            Myc: Myc (human c-Myc proto-oncogene) epitope tag
   1109..1138    +  CDS            Myc: Myc (human c-Myc proto-oncogene) epitope tag
   1148..1177    +  CDS            Myc: Myc (human c-Myc proto-oncogene) epitope tag
   1187..1216    +  CDS            Myc: Myc (human c-Myc proto-oncogene) epitope tag
   1250..1279    +  CDS            Myc: Myc (human c-Myc proto-oncogene) epitope tag
   1304..2320    +  CDS            HNF1B (fragment): HNF1B_HUMAN - Also known as TCF2. Experimental evidence at protein level: Swiss-Prot protein existence level 1. Transcription factor, probably binds to the inverted palindrome 5'-GTTAATNATTAAC-3'. From Homo sapiens (Human).
   2286..2969    +  CDS            HNF1B (fragment): HNF1B_HUMAN - Also known as TCF2. Experimental evidence at protein level: Swiss-Prot protein existence level 1. Transcription factor, probably binds to the inverted palindrome 5'-GTTAATNATTAAC-3'. From Homo sapiens (Human).
   3164..3388    +  polyA_signal   bGH poly(A) signal: bovine growth hormone polyadenylation signal
   3392..3413    +  promoter       SV40 promoter (fragment): SV40 enhancer and early promoter
   3434..3667    +  rep_origin     f1 ori (fragment) (sequence partly withheld): f1 bacteriophage origin of replication; arrow indicates direction of (+) strand synthesis
   3672..3719    +  protein_bind   FRT: FLP-mediated recombination occurs in the 8-bp core sequence TCTAGAAA (Turan and Bode, 2011). FLP recombinase from the Saccharomyces cerevisiae 2μ plasmid
   3727..4749    +  CDS            HygR: aminoglycoside phosphotransferase from E. coli; aph(4)-Ia; confers resistance to hygromycin
   4759..4884    +  CDS            ble (fragment): BLE_KLEPN - Experimental evidence at protein level: Swiss-Prot protein existence level 1. Binding protein with a strong affinity to the bleomycin family of antibiotics. Binds to CL990; an antimitotic-antibiotic compound. From Klebsiella pneumoniae.
   4879..5000    +  polyA_signal   SV40 poly(A) signal: SV40 polyadenylation signal
   5073..5089    -  protein_bind   lac operator: The lac repressor binds to the lac operator to inhibit transcription in E. coli. This inhibition can be relieved by adding lactose or isopropyl-β-D-thiogalactopyranoside (IPTG). lac repressor encoded by lacI
   5097..5127    -  promoter       lac promoter: promoter for the E. coli lac operon
   5142..5163    -  protein_bind   CAP binding site: CAP binding activates transcription in the presence of cAMP. E. coli catabolite activator protein
   5176..5268    -  CDS            lacI (fragment): lac repressor; lacI; The lac repressor binds to the lac operator to inhibit transcription in E. coli. This inhibition can be relieved by adding lactose or isopropyl-β-D-thiogalactopyranoside (IPTG).
   5451..6039    -  rep_origin     ori: high-copy-number ColE1/pMB1/pBR322/pUC origin of replication
   6210..7070    -  CDS            AmpR: β-lactamase; bla; confers resistance to ampicillin, carbenicillin, and related antibiotics
   7071..7175    -  promoter       AmpR promoter: bla
>Addgene plasmid #31102 | FR_HNF1B_P328L329del | depositor full sequence | sequence record 14274 | Author sequence
GACGGATCGGGAGATCTCCCGATCCCCTATGGTGCACTCTCAGTACAATCTGCTCTGATGCCGCATAGTT
AAGCCAGTATCTGCTCCCTGCTTGTGTGTTGGAGGTCGCTGAGTAGTGCGCGAGCAAAATTTAAGCTACA
ACAAGGCAAGGCTTGACCGACAATTGCATGAAGAATCTGCTTAGGGTTAGGCGTTTTGCGCTGCTTCGCG
ATGTACGGGCCAGATATACGCGTTGACATTGATTATTGACTAGTTATTAATAGTAATCAATTACGGGGTC
ATTAGTTCATAGCCCATATATGGAGTTCCGCGTTACATAACTTACGGTAAATGGCCCGCCTGGCTGACCG
CCCAACGACCCCCGCCCATTGACGTCAATAATGACGTATGTTCCCATAGTAACGCCAATAGGGACTTTCC
ATTGACGTCAATGGGTGGAGTATTTACGGTAAACTGCCCACTTGGCAGTACATCAAGTGTATCATATGCC
AAGTACGCCCCCTATTGACGTCAATGACGGTAAATGGCCCGCCTGGCATTATGCCCAGTACATGACCTTA
TGGGACTTTCCTACTTGGCAGTACATCTACGTATTAGTCATCGCTATTACCATGGTGATGCGGTTTTGGC
AGTACATCAATGGGCGTGGATAGCGGTTTGACTCACGGGGATTTCCAAGTCTCCACCCCATTGACGTCAA
TGGGAGTTTGTTTTGGCACCAAAATCAACGGGACTTTCCAAAATGTCGTAACAACTCCGCCCCATTGACG
CAAATGGGCGGTAGGCGTGTACGGTGGGAGGTCTATATAAGCAGAGCTCTCCCTATCAGTGATAGAGATC
TCCCTATCAGTGATAGAGATCGTCGACGAGCTCGTTTAGTGAACCGTCAGATCGCCTGGAGACGCCATCC
ACGCTGTTTTGACCTCCATAGAAGACACCGGGACCGATCCAGCCTCCGGACTCTAGCGTTTAAACTTAAG
CTTGGTACCGAGCTCGGATCCACTAGTTCTAGGATCGATTTAAAGCTATGGAGCAAAAGCTCATTTCTGA
AGAGGACTTGAATGAAATGGAGCAAAAGCTCATTTCTGAAGAGGACTTGAATGAAATGGAGCAAAAGCTC
ATTTCTGAAGAGGACTTGAATGAAATGGAGCAAAAGCTCATTTCTGAAGAGGACTTGAATGAAATGGAGC
AAAAGCTCATTTCTGAAGAGGACTTGAATGAAATGGAGAGCTTGGGCGACCTCACCATGGAGCAAAAGCT
CATTTCTGAAGAGGACTTGAATTCAAGGCCTCTCGAAGCTTCCATGGTGTCCAAGCTCACGTCGCTCCAG
CAAGAACTCCTGAGCGCCCTGCTGAGCTCCGGGGTCACCAAGGAGGTGCTGGTTCAGGCCTTGGAGGAGT
TGCTGCCATCCCCGAACTTCGGGGTGAAGCTGGAGACGCTGCCCCTGTCCCCTGGCAGCGGGGCCGAGCC
CGACACCAAGCCGGTCTTCCATACTCTCACCAACGGCCACGCCAAGGGCCGCTTGTCCGGCGACGAGGGC
TCCGAGGACGGCGACGACTATGACACACCTCCCATCCTCAAGGAGCTGCAGGCGCTCAACACCGAGGAGG
CGGCGGAGCAGCGGGCGGAGGTGGACCGGATGCTCAGTGAGGACCCTTGGAGGGCTGCTAAAATGATCAA
GGGTTACATGCAGCAACACAACATCCCCCAGAGGGAGGTGGTCGATGTCACCGGCCTGAACCAGTCGCAC
CTCTCCCAGCATCTCAACAAGGGCACCCCTATGAAGACCCAGAAGCGTGCCGCTCTGTACACCTGGTACG
TCAGAAAGCAACGAGAGATCCTCCGACAATTCAACCAGACAGTCCAGAGTTCTGGAAATATGACAGACAA
AAGCAGTCAGGATCAGCTGCTGTTTCTCTTTCCAGAGTTCAGTCAACAGAGCCATGGGCCTGGGCAGTCC
GATGATGCCTGCTCTGAGCCCACCAACAAGAAGATGCGCCGCAACCGGTTCAAATGGGGGCCCGCGTCCC
AGCAAATCTTGTACCAGGCCTACGATCGGCAAAAGAACCCCAGCAAGGAAGAGAGAGAGGCCTTAGTGGA
GGAATGCAACAGGGCAGAATGTTTGCAGCGAGGGGTGTCCCCCTCCAAAGCCCACGGCCTGGGCTCCAAC
TTGGTCACTGAGGTCCGTGTCTACAACTGGTTTGCAAACCGCAGGAAGGAGGAGGCATTCCGGCAAAAGC
TGGCCATGGACGCCTATAGCTCCAACCAGACTCACAGCCTGAACGCTCTCCCACGGCTCCCCCCACCACC
AGCCCAGCTCCTCTCCTCCAAACAAGCTGTCAGGAGTGCGCTACAGCCAGCAGGGAAACAATGAGATCAC
TTCCTCCTCAACAATCAGTCACCATGGCAACAGCGCCATGGTGACCAGCCAGTCGGTTTTACAGCAAGTC
TCCCCAGCCAGCCTGGACCCAGGCCACAATCTCCTCTCACCTGATGGTAAAATGATCTCAGTCTCAGGAG
GAGGTTTGCCCCCAGTCAGCACCTTGACGAATATCCACAGCCTCTCCCACCATAATCCCCAGCAATCTCA
AAACCTCATCATGACACCCCTCTCTGGAGTCATGGCAATTGCACAAAGCCTCAACACCTCCCAAGCACAG
AGTGTCCCTGTCATCAACAGTGTGGCCGGCAGCCTGGCAGCCCTGCAGCCCGTCCAGTTCTCCCAGCAGC
TGCACAGCCCTCACCAGCAGCCCCTCATGCAGCAGAGCCCAGGCAGCCACATGGCCCAGCAGCCCTTCAT
GGCAGCTGTGACTCAGCTGCAGAACTCACACATGTACGCACACAAGCAGGAACCCCCCCAGTATTCCCAC
ACCTCCCGGTTTCCATCTGCAATGGTGGTCACAGATACCAGCAGCATCAGTACACTCACCAACATGTCTT
CAAGTAAACAGTGTCCTCTACAAGCCTGGTGATGCCCACACACCACTTACTTCGTGCGCAACAACAAGGA
CCCTGTTTTCCACACCATCACCCTCTGGGCAGCTGTCATGGAAAAGCCCAGTGACCTGACCAGCACCTGC
GAGAGGTCCCTGCTTACCTGACGGACGTCTAGAGCGGCCGCTCGAGTCTAGAGGGCCCGTTTAAACCCGC
TGATCAGCCTCGACTGTGCCTTCTAGTTGCCAGCCATCTGTTGTTTGCCCCTCCCCCGTGCCTTCCTTGA
CCCTGGAAGGTGCCACTCCCACTGTCCTTTCCTAATAAAATGAGGAAATTGCATCGCATTGTCTGAGTAG
GTGTCATTCTATTCTGGGGGGTGGGGTGGGGCAGGACAGCAAGGGGGAGGATTGGGAAGACAATAGCAGG
CATGCTGGGGATGCGGTGGGCTCTATGGCTTCTGAGGCGGAAAGAACCAGCTGGGGCTCTAGGGGGTATC
CCC
[124 nt withheld, positions 3434-3557]
C
[91 nt withheld, positions 3559-3649]
AGGGTGATGGTTCACGTACCTAGAAGTTCCTATTCCGAAGTTCCTATTCTCTAGAAAGTATAGGAACTTC
CTTGGCCAAAAAGCCTGAACTCACCGCGACGTCTGTCGAGAAGTTTCTGATCGAAAAGTTCGACAGCGTC
TCCGACCTGATGCAGCTCTCGGAGGGCGAAGAATCTCGTGCTTTCAGCTTCGATGTAGGAGGGCGTGGAT
ATGTCCTGCGGGTAAATAGCTGCGCCGATGGTTTCTACAAAGATCGTTATGTTTATCGGCACTTTGCATC
GGCCGCGCTCCCGATTCCGGAAGTGCTTGACATTGGGGAATTCAGCGAGAGCCTGACCTATTGCATCTCC
CGCCGTGCACAGGGTGTCACGTTGCAAGACCTGCCTGAAACCGAACTGCCCGCTGTTCTGCAGCCGGTCG
CGGAGGCCATGGATGCGATCGCTGCGGCCGATCTTAGCCAGACGAGCGGGTTCGGCCCATTCGGACCGCA
AGGAATCGGTCAATACACTACATGGCGTGATTTCATATGCGCGATTGCTGATCCCCATGTGTATCACTGG
CAAACTGTGATGGACGACACCGTCAGTGCGTCCGTCGCGCAGGCTCTCGATGAGCTGATGCTTTGGGCCG
AGGACTGCCCCGAAGTCCGGCACCTCGTGCACGCGGATTTCGGCTCCAACAATGTCCTGACGGACAATGG
CCGCATAACAGCGGTCATTGACTGGAGCGAGGCGATGTTCGGGGATTCCCAATACGAGGTCGCCAACATC
TTCTTCTGGAGGCCGTGGTTGGCTTGTATGGAGCAGCAGACGCGCTACTTCGAGCGGAGGCATCCGGAGC
TTGCAGGATCGCCGCGGCTCCGGGCGTATATGCTCCGCATTGGTCTTGACCAACTCTATCAGAGCTTGGT
TGACGGCAATTTCGATGATGCAGCTTGGGCGCAGGGTCGATGCGACGCAATCGTCCGATCCGGAGCCGGG
ACTGTCGGGCGTACACAAATCGCCCGCAGAAGCGCGGCCGTCTGGACCGATGGCTGTGTAGAAGTACTCG
CCGATAGTGGAAACCGACGCCCCAGCACTCGTCCGAGGGCAAAGGAATAGCACGTACTACGAGATTTCGA
TTCCACCGCCGCCTTCTATGAAAGGTTGGGCTTCGGAATCGTTTTCCGGGACGCCGGCTGGATGATCCTC
CAGCGCGGGGATCTCATGCTGGAGTTCTTCGCCCACCCCAACTTGTTTATTGCAGCTTATAATGGTTACA
AATAAAGCAATAGCATCACAAATTTCACAAATAAAGCATTTTTTTCACTGCATTCTAGTTGTGGTTTGTC
CAAACTCATCAATGTATCTTATCATGTCTGTATACCGTCGACCTCTAGCTAGAGCTTGGCGTAATCATGG
TCATAGCTGTTTCCTGTGTGAAATTGTTATCCGCTCACAATTCCACACAACATACGAGCCGGAAGCATAA
AGTGTAAAGCCTGGGGTGCCTAATGAGTGAGCTAACTCACATTAATTGCGTTGCGCTCACTGCCCGCTTT
CCAGTCGGGAAACCTGTCGTGCCAGCTGCATTAATGAATCGGCCAACGCGCGGGGAGAGGCGGTTTGCGT
ATTGGGCGCTCTTCCGCTTCCTCGCTCACTGACTCGCTGCGCTCGGTCGTTCGGCTGCGGCGAGCGGTAT
CAGCTCACTCAAAGGCGGTAATACGGTTATCCACAGAATCAGGGGATAACGCAGGAAAGAACATGTGAGC
AAAAGGCCAGCAAAAGGCCAGGAACCGTAAAAAGGCCGCGTTGCTGGCGTTTTTCCATAGGCTCCGCCCC
CCTGACGAGCATCACAAAAATCGACGCTCAAGTCAGAGGTGGCGAAACCCGACAGGACTATAAAGATACC
AGGCGTTTCCCCCTGGAAGCTCCCTCGTGCGCTCTCCTGTTCCGACCCTGCCGCTTACCGGATACCTGTC
CGCCTTTCTCCCTTCGGGAAGCGTGGCGCTTTCTCATAGCTCACGCTGTAGGTATCTCAGTTCGGTGTAG
GTCGTTCGCTCCAAGCTGGGCTGTGTGCACGAACCCCCCGTTCAGCCCGACCGCTGCGCCTTATCCGGTA
ACTATCGTCTTGAGTCCAACCCGGTAAGACACGACTTATCGCCACTGGCAGCAGCCACTGGTAACAGGAT
TAGCAGAGCGAGGTATGTAGGCGGTGCTACAGAGTTCTTGAAGTGGTGGCCTAACTACGGCTACACTAGA
AGAACAGTATTTGGTATCTGCGCTCTGCTGAAGCCAGTTACCTTCGGAAAAAGAGTTGGTAGCTCTTGAT
CCGGCAAACAAACCACCGCTGGTAGCGGTGGTTTTTTTGTTTGCAAGCAGCAGATTACGCGCAGAAAAAA
AGGATCTCAAGAAGATCCTTTGATCTTTTCTACGGGGTCTGACGCTCAGTGGAACGAAAACTCACGTTAA
GGGATTTTGGTCATGAGATTATCAAAAAGGATCTTCACCTAGATCCTTTTAAATTAAAAATGAAGTTTTA
AATCAATCTAAAGTATATATGAGTAAACTTGGTCTGACAGTTACCAATGCTTAATCAGTGAGGCACCTAT
CTCAGCGATCTGTCTATTTCGTTCATCCATAGTTGCCTGACTCCCCGTCGTGTAGATAACTACGATACGG
GAGGGCTTACCATCTGGCCCCAGTGCTGCAATGATACCGCGAGACCCACGCTCACCGGCTCCAGATTTAT
CAGCAATAAACCAGCCAGCCGGAAGGGCCGAGCGCAGAAGTGGTCCTGCAACTTTATCCGCCTCCATCCA
GTCTATTAATTGTTGCCGGGAAGCTAGAGTAAGTAGTTCGCCAGTTAATAGTTTGCGCAACGTTGTTGCC
ATTGCTACAGGCATCGTGGTGTCACGCTCGTCGTTTGGTATGGCTTCATTCAGCTCCGGTTCCCAACGAT
CAAGGCGAGTTACATGATCCCCCATGTTGTGCAAAAAAGCGGTTAGCTCCTTCGGTCCTCCGATCGTTGT
CAGAAGTAAGTTGGCCGCAGTGTTATCACTCATGGTTATGGCAGCACTGCATAATTCTCTTACTGTCATG
CCATCCGTAAGATGCTTTTCTGTGACTGGTGAGTACTCAACCAAGTCATTCTGAGAATAGTGTATGCGGC
GACCGAGTTGCTCTTGCCCGGCGTCAATACGGGATAATACCGCGCCACATAGCAGAACTTTAAAAGTGCT
CATCATTGGAAAACGTTCTTCGGGGCGAAAACTCTCAAGGATCTTACCGCTGTTGAGATCCAGTTCGATG
TAACCCACTCGTGCACCCAACTGATCTTCAGCATCTTTTACTTTCACCAGCGTTTCTGGGTGAGCAAAAA
CAGGAAGGCAAAATGCCGCAAAAAAGGGAATAAGGGCGACACGGAAATGTTGAATACTCATACTCTTCCT
TTTTCAATATTATTGAAGCATTTATCAGGGTTATTGTCTCATGAGCGGATACATATTTGAATGTATTTAG
AAAAATAAACAAATAGGGGTTCCGCGCACATTTCCCCGAAAAGTGCCACCTGACGTC
