>Addgene plasmid #31102 | FR_HNF1B_P328L329del | addgene partial sequence | sequence record 37175 | CMV-F 5'-CGCAAATGGGCGGTAGGCGTG-3'
CNGAGCTCTCCTATCAGTGATAGAGATCTCCCTATCAGTGATAGAGATCGTCGACGAGCTCGTTTAGTGA
ACCGTCAGATCGCCTGGAGACGCCATCCACGCTGTTTTGACCTCCATAGAAGACACCGGGACCGATCCAG
CCTCCGGACTCTAGCGTTTAAACTTAAGCTTGGTACCGAGCTCGGATCCACTAGTTCTAGGATCGATTTA
AAGCTATGGAGCAAAAGCTCATTTCTGAAGAGGACTTGAATGAAATGGAGCAAAAGCTCATTTCTGAAGA
GGACTTGAATGAAATGGAGCAAAAGCTCATTTCTGAAGAGGACTTGAATGAAATGGAGCAAAAGCTCATT
TCTGAAGAGGACTTGAATGAAATGGAGCAAAAGCTCATTTCTGAAGAGGACTTGAATGAAATGGAGAGCT
TGGGCGACCTCACCATGGAGCAAAAGCTCATTTCTGAAGAGGACTTGAATTCAAGGCCTCTCGAAGCTTC
CATGGTGTCCAAGCTCACGTCTCTCCAGCAAGAACTCCTGAGTGCCCTGCTGAGCTCCGGGGTCACCAAG
GAGGTGCTGGTTCAGGCCTTGGAGGAGTTGCTGCCATCCCCGAACTTCGGGGTGAAGCTGGAGACGCTGC
CCCTGTCCCCTGGCAGCGGGGCCGAGCCCGACACCAAGCCGGTCTTCCATACTCTCACCAACGGCCACGC
CAAGGGCCGCTTGTCCGGCGACGAGGGCTCCGAGGACGGCGACGACTATGACACACCTCCCATCCTCAAG
GAGCTGCAGGCGCTCAACACCGAGGAGGCGGCGGAGCAGCGGGCGGAGGTGGACCGGATGCTCAGTGAGG
ACCCTTGGAGGGCTGCTAAATGATCAAGGGTTACATGCAGCAACACAACATCCCCCAGAG
