>Addgene plasmid #31102 | FR_HNF1B_P328L329del | addgene partial sequence | sequence record 38562 | HNF4-F2 5'-CCATGGAGCAAAAGCTCATT-3'
TGCCATCCCCGAACTTCGGGGTGAAGCTGGAGACGCTGCCCCTGTCCCCTGGCAGCGGGGCCGAGCCCGA
CACCAAGCCGGTCTTCCATACTCTCACCAACGGCCACGCCAAGGGCCGCTTGTCCGGCGACGAGGGCTCC
GAGGACGGCGACGACTATGACACACCTCCCATCCTCAAGGAGCTGCAGGCGCTCAACACCGAGGAGGCGG
CGGAGCAGCGGGCGGAGGTGGACCGGATGCTCAGTGAGGACCCTTGGAGGGCTGCTAAAATGATCAAGGG
TTACATGCAGCAACACAACATCCCCCAGAGGGAGGTGGTCGATGTCACCGGCCTGAACCAGTCGCACCTC
TCCCAGCATCTCAACAAGGGCACCCCTATGAAGACCCAGAAGCGTGCCGCTCTGTACACCTGGTACGTCA
GAAAGCAACGAGAGATCCTCCGACAATTCAACCAGACAGTCCAGAGTTCTGGAAATATGACAGACAAAAG
CAGTCAGGATCAGCTGCTGTTTCTCTTTCCAGAGTTCAGTCAACAGAGCCATGGGCCTGGGCAGTCCGAT
GATGCCTGCTCTGAGCCCACCAACAAGAAGATGCGCCGCAACCGGTTCAAATGGGGGCCCGCGTCCCAGC
AAATCTTGTACCAGGCCTACGATCGGCAAAAGAACCCCAGCAAGGAAGAGAGAGAGGCCTTAGTGGAGGA
ATGCAACAGGGCA
