>Addgene plasmid #31102 | FR_HNF1B_P328L329del | addgene partial sequence | sequence record 39110 | hHNF1B-F 5'-tccgacaattcaaccagaca-3'
CAAAGCAGTCAGGATCAGCTGCTGTTTCTCTTTCCAGAGTTCAGTCAACAGAGCCATGGGCCTGGGCAGT
CCGATGATGCCTGCTCTGAGCCCACCAACAAGAAGATGCGCCGCAACCGGTTCAAATGGGGGCCCGCGTC
CCAGCAAATCTTGTACCAGGCCTACGATCGGCAAAAGAACCCCAGCAAGGAAGAGAGAGAGGCCTTAGTG
GAGGAATGCAACAGGGCAGAATGTTTGCAGCGAGGGGTGTCCCCCTCCAAAGCCCACGGCCTGGGCTCCA
ACTTGGTCACTGAGGTCCGTGTCTACAACTGGTTTGCAAACCGCAGGAAGGAGGAGGCATTCCGGCAAAA
GCTGGCCATGGACGCCTATAGCTCCAACCAGACTCACAGCCTGAACGCTCTCCCACGGCTCCCCCCACCA
CCAGCCCAGCTCCTCTCCTCCAAACAAGCTGTCAGGAGTGCGCTACAGCCAGCAGGGAAACAATGAGATC
ACTTCCTCCTCAACAATCAGTCACCATGGCAACAGCGCCATGGTGACCAGCCAGTCGGTTTTACAGCAAG
TCTCCCCAGCCAGCCTGGACCCAGGCCACAATCTCCTCTCACCTGATGGTAAAATGATCTCAGTCTCAGG
AGGAGGTTTGCCCCCAGTCAGCACCTTGACGAATATCCACAGCCTCTCCCACCATAATCCCCAGCAATCT
CAAAACCTCATCATGACACCCCTCTCTGGAGTCATGGCAATTGCACAAAGCCTCAACACCTCCCAAGCAC
AGAGTGTCCCTGTCATCAACAGTGTGGCCGGCAGCCTGG
